Addgene plasmid #38799: CTBP2
Purpose: Bacterial expression for structure determination; may not be full ORF
Depositing lab: Nicola Burgess-Brown. Depositing organization: University of Oxford.
Backbone
  Vector backbone: pNIC28-Bsa4
  Backbone manufacturer: SGC
  Vector type: Bacterial Expression
Growth in bacteria
  Bacterial resistance: Kanamycin, 50 μg/mL
  Growth temperature: 37°C
  Growth strain: Mach1
  Copy number: Low Copy
Gene/Insert
  Gene/Insert name: CTBP2 (alt names: C-terminal binding protein 2 [isoform 1]; PDB:2OME)
  Species: H. sapiens (human)
  Insert size (bp): 1089
  Entrez Gene: Ctbp2 (a.k.a. AA407280, D7Ertd45, D7Ertd45e, Gtrge, Gtrgeo6, Ribe, Ribeye)
  Tag / fusion protein: His Tev (N terminal on insert)
  Cloning method: Ligation Independent Cloning
  Sequencing primers: 5′ T7; 3′ T7-term
Terms and licenses: Academic/Nonprofit Terms; Industry Terms: Not Available to Industry
How to cite: CTBP2 was a gift from Nicola Burgess-Brown (Addgene plasmid # 38799 ; http://n2t.net/addgene:38799 ; RRID:Addgene_38799)
