[The description below was written by a language model from this plasmid's Addgene catalogue record.]
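Description:
CTBP2 is a bacterial expression plasmid built on the pNIC28-Bsa4 backbone from the SGC, a vector designed for producing recombinant proteins in E. coli for structural biology. It is selected with kanamycin and is listed as low copy. The record does not give a feature table, so the origin of replication and the promoter are not explicitly stated. However, the listed sequencing primers (T7 forward and T7 terminator reverse) indicate that the insert lies between T7 promoter and terminator elements, which would fit expression driven by T7 RNA polymerase in a suitable host strain.

The insert is a 1089 bp fragment of human CTBP2 (C-terminal binding protein 2, isoform 1), introduced by ligation-independent cloning. The record cautions that it may not be the complete open reading frame, as is common for structure-oriented constructs where domain boundaries are trimmed to improve expression, solubility or crystallisation. The species is given as human, but the linked Entrez gene entry carries mouse-style aliases (including Ribeye), a minor inconsistency in the catalogue fields. The protein is expressed with an N-terminal histidine tag followed by a TEV protease cleavage site, which allows purification by immobilised metal affinity chromatography and later removal of the tag with TEV protease.

The stated purpose is bacterial expression for structure determination, and the insert's alternative names include a Protein Data Bank entry, suggesting this construct or a close equivalent yielded a deposited CTBP2 structure. It is suited to preparing purified CTBP2 protein for crystallographic, biophysical or biochemical studies.
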