>Addgene plasmid #38799 | CTBP2 | depositor partial sequence | sequence record 48856 | CTBP2 sequence 1089 bps
ATGCACCATCATCATCATCATTCTTCTGGTGTAGATCTGGGTACCGAGAACCTGTACTTCCAA
[1008 nt withheld, positions 64-1071]
TAGCAGTAAAGGTGGATA
