>Addgene plasmid #38799 | CTBP2 | addgene partial sequence | sequence record 52707 | T7-term
GCTTGTAGCAGCCGGATCTCAGTGGTGGTGGTGGTGGTGCTCGAGTGCGGCCGCAAGCTTGTCGACGGAG
CTCGAATTCGGATCCGTATCCACCTTTACTGCTA
[743 nt withheld, positions 105-847]
