>Addgene plasmid #38799 | CTBP2 | addgene partial sequence | sequence record 52708 | T7 5'-TAATACGACTCACTATAGGG-3'
GAGAAATTCCCTCTGAATATTTTGTTTACTTTAAGAAGGAGATATACATATGCACCATCATCATCATCAT
TCTTCTGGTGTAGATCTGGGTACCGAGAACCTGTACTTCCAATCCATGCACCCTCGCCCA
[751 nt withheld, positions 131-881]
